>Addgene plasmid #19930 | pcDNA3-myc-ARF | addgene full sequence | sequence record 240216 | Addgene NGS Result
GACGGATCGGGAGATCTCCCGATCCCCTATGGTGCACTCTCAGTACAATCTGCTCTGATGCCGCATAGTT
AAGCCAGTATCTGCTCCCTGCTTGTGTGTTGGAGGTCGCTGAGTAGTGCGCGAGCAAAATTTAAGCTACA
ACAAGGCAAGGCTTGACCGACAATTGCATGAAGAATCTGCTTAGGGTTAGGCGTTTTGCGCTGCTTCGCG
ATGTACGGGCCAGATATACGCGTTGACATTGATTATTGACTAGTTATTAATAGTAATCAATTACGGGGTC
ATTAGTTCATAGCCCATATATGGAGTTCCGCGTTACATAACTTACGGTAAATGGCCCGCCTGGCTGACCG
CCCAACGACCCCCGCCCATTGACGTCAATAATGACGTATGTTCCCATAGTAACGCCAATAGGGACTTTCC
ATTGACGTCAATGGGTGGAGTATTTACGGTAAACTGCCCACTTGGCAGTACATCAAGTGTATCATATGCC
AAGTACGCCCCCTATTGACGTCAATGACGGTAAATGGCCCGCCTGGCATTATGCCCAGTACATGACCTTA
TGGGACTTTCCTACTTGGCAGTACATCTACGTATTAGTCATCGCTATTACCATGGTGATGCGGTTTTGGC
AGTACATCAATGGGCGTGGATAGCGGTTTGACTCACGGGGATTTCCAAGTCTCCACCCCATTGACGTCAA
TGGGAGTTTGTTTTGGCACCAAAATCAACGGGACTTTCCAAAATGTCGTAACAACTCCGCCCCATTGACG
CAAATGGGCGGTAGGCGTGTACGGTGGGAGGTCTATATAAGCAGAGCTCTCTGGCTAACTAGAGAACCCA
CTGCTTACTGGCTTATCGAAATTAATACGACTCACTATAGGGAGACCCAAGCTATGGAGCAAAAGCTCAT
CTCAGAGGAAGATCTGGAATTCCCGGGGATCCCCATGGTGCGCAGGTTCTTGGTGACCCTCCGGATTCGG
CGCGCGTGCGGCCCGCCGCGAGTGAGGGTTTTCGTGGTTCACATCCCGCGGCTCACGGGGGAGTGGGCAG
CGCCAGGGGCGCCCGCCGCTGTGGCCCTCGTGCTGATGCTACTGAGGAGCCAGCGTCTAGGGCAGCAGCC
GCTTCCTAGAAGACCAGGTCATGATGATGGGCAGCGCCCGAGTGGCGGAGCTGCTGCTGCTCCACGGCGC
GGAGCCCAACTGCGCCGACCCCGCCACTCTCACCCGACCCGTGCACGACGCTGCCCGGGAGGGCTTCCTG
GACACGCTGGTGGTGCTGCACCGGGCCGGGGCGCGGCTGGACGTGCGCGATGCCTGGGGCCGTCTGCCCG
TGGACCTGGCTGAGGAGCTGGGCCATCGCGATGTCGCACGGTACCAAGCTTCTCGAGCATGCATCTAGAG
GGCCCTATTCTATAGTGTCACCTAAATGCTAGAGCTCGCTGATCAGCCTCGACTGTGCCTTCTAGTTGCC
AGCCATCTGTTGTTTGCCCCTCCCCCGTGCCTTCCTTGACCCTGGAAGGTGCCACTCCCACTGTCCTTTC
CTAATAAAATGAGGAAATTGCATCGCATTGTCTGAGTAGGTGTCATTCTATTCTGGGGGGTGGGGTGGGG
CAGGACAGCAAGGGGGAGGATTGGGAAGACAATAGCAGGCATGCTGGGGATGCGGTGGGCTCTATGGCTT
CTGAGGCGGAAAGAACCAGCTGGGGCTCTAGGGGGTATCCCC
[124 nt withheld, positions 1723-1846]
C
[91 nt withheld, positions 1848-1938]
A
[49 nt withheld, positions 1940-1988]
CCTTTGACGTTGGAGTCCACGTTCTTT
[37 nt withheld, positions 2016-2052]
ACCCTATCTCGGTCTATTCTTTTGATTTATAAGGGATTTTGCCGATTTCGGCCTATTGGTTAAAAAATGA
GCTGATTTAACAAAAATTTAACGCGAATTAATTCTGTGGAATGTGTGTCAGTTAGGGTGTGGAAAGTCCC
CAGGCTCCCCAGCAGGCAGAAGTATGCAAAGCATGCATCTCAATTAGTCAGCAACCAGGTGTGGAAAGTC
CCCAGGCTCCCCAGCAGGCAGAAGTATGCAAAGCATGCATCTCAATTAGTCAGCAACCATAGTCCCGCCC
CTAACTCCGCCCATCCCGCCCCTAACTCCGCCCAGTTCCGCCCATTCTCCGCCCCATGGCTGACTAATTT
TTTTTATTTATGCAGAGGCCGAGGCCGCCTCTGCCTCTGAGCTATTCCAGAAGTAGTGAGGAGGCTTTTT
TGGAGGCCTAGGCTTTTGCAAAAAGCTCCCGGGAGCTTGTATATCCATTTTCGGATCTGATCAAGAGACA
GGATGAGGATCGTTTCGCATGATTGAACAAGATGGATTGCACGCAGGTTCTCCGGCCGCTTGGGTGGAGA
GGCTATTCGGCTATGACTGGGCACAACAGACAATCGGCTGCTCTGATGCCGCCGTGTTCCGGCTGTCAGC
GCAGGGGCGCCCGGTTCTTTTTGTCAAGACCGACCTGTCCGGTGCCCTGAATGAACTGCAGGACGAGGCA
GCGCGGCTATCGTGGCTGGCCACGACGGGCGTTCCTTGCGCAGCTGTGCTCGACGTTGTCACTGAAGCGG
GAAGGGACTGGCTGCTATTGGGCGAAGTGCCGGGGCAGGATCTCCTGTCATCTCACCTTGCTCCTGCCGA
GAAAGTATCCATCATGGCTGATGCAATGCGGCGGCTGCATACGCTTGATCCGGCTACCTGCCCATTCGAC
CACCAAGCGAAACATCGCATCGAGCGAGCACGTACTCGGATGGAAGCCGGTCTTGTCGATCAGGATGATC
TGGACGAAGAGCATCAGGGGCTCGCGCCAGCCGAACTGTTCGCCAGGCTCAAGGCGCGCATGCCCGACGG
CGAGGATCTCGTCGTGACCCATGGCGATGCCTGCTTGCCGAATATCATGGTGGAAAATGGCCGCTTTTCT
GGATTCATCGACTGTGGCCGGCTGGGTGTGGCGGACCGCTATCAGGACATAGCGTTGGCTACCCGTGATA
TTGCTGAAGAGCTTGGCGGCGAATGGGCTGACCGCTTCCTCGTGCTTTACGGTATCGCCGCTCCCGATTC
GCAGCGCATCGCCTTCTATCGCCTTCTTGACGAGTTCTTCTGAGCGGGACTCTGGGGTTCGAAATGACCG
ACCAAGCGACGCCCAACCTGCCATCACGAGATTTCGATTCCACCGCCGCCTTCTATGAAAGGTTGGGCTT
CGGAATCGTTTTCCGGGACGCCGGCTGGATGATCCTCCAGCGCGGGGATCTCATGCTGGAGTTCTTCGCC
CACCCCAACTTGTTTATTGCAGCTTATAATGGTTACAAATAAAGCAATAGCATCACAAATTTCACAAATA
AAGCATTTTTTTCACTGCATTCTAGTTGTGGTTTGTCCAAACTCATCAATGTATCTTATCATGTCTGTAT
ACCGTCGACCTCTAGCTAGAGCTTGGCGTAATCATGGTCATAGCTGTTTCCTGTGTGAAATTGTTATCCG
CTCACAATTCCACACAACATACGAGCCGGAAGCATAAAGTGTAAAGCCTGGGGTGCCTAATGAGTGAGCT
AACTCACATTAATTGCGTTGCGCTCACTGCCCGCTTTCCAGTCGGGAAACCTGTCGTGCCAGCTGCATTA
ATGAATCGGCCAACGCGCGGGGAGAGGCGGTTTGCGTATTGGGCGCTCTTCCGCTTCCTCGCTCACTGAC
TCGCTGCGCTCGGTCGTTCGGCTGCGGCGAGCGGTATCAGCTCACTCAAAGGCGGTAATACGGTTATCCA
CAGAATCAGGGGATAACGCAGGAAAGAACATGTGAGCAAAAGGCCAGCAAAAGGCCAGGAACCGTAAAAA
GGCCGCGTTGCTGGCGTTTTTCCATAGGCTCCGCCCCCCTGACGAGCATCACAAAAATCGACGCTCAAGT
CAGAGGTGGCGAAACCCGACAGGACTATAAAGATACCAGGCGTTTCCCCCTGGAAGCTCCCTCGTGCGCT
CTCCTGTTCCGACCCTGCCGCTTACCGGATACCTGTCCGCCTTTCTCCCTTCGGGAAGCGTGGCGCTTTC
TCATAGCTCACGCTGTAGGTATCTCAGTTCGGTGTAGGTCGTTCGCTCCAAGCTGGGCTGTGTGCACGAA
CCCCCCGTTCAGCCCGACCGCTGCGCCTTATCCGGTAACTATCGTCTTGAGTCCAACCCGGTAAGACACG
ACTTATCGCCACTGGCAGCAGCCACTGGTAACAGGATTAGCAGAGCGAGGTATGTAGGCGGTGCTACAGA
GTTCTTGAAGTGGTGGCCTAACTACGGCTACACTAGAAGAACAGTATTTGGTATCTGCGCTCTGCTGAAG
CCAGTTACCTTCGGAAAAAGAGTTGGTAGCTCTTGATCCGGCAAACAAACCACCGCTGGTAGCGGTGGTT
TTTTTGTTTGCAAGCAGCAGATTACGCGCAGAAAAAAAGGATCTCAAGAAGATCCTTTGATCTTTTCTAC
GGGGTCTGACGCTCAGTGGAACGAAAACTCACGTTAAGGGATTTTGGTCATGAGATTATCAAAAAGGATC
TTCACCTAGATCCTTTTAAATTAAAAATGAAGTTTTAAATCAATCTAAAGTATATATGAGTAAACTTGGT
CTGACAGTTACCAATGCTTAATCAGTGAGGCACCTATCTCAGCGATCTGTCTATTTCGTTCATCCATAGT
TGCCTGACTCCCCGTCGTGTAGATAACTACGATACGGGAGGGCTTACCATCTGGCCCCAGTGCTGCAATG
ATACCGCGAGACCCACGCTCACCGGCTCCAGATTTATCAGCAATAAACCAGCCAGCCGGAAGGGCCGAGC
GCAGAAGTGGTCCTGCAACTTTATCCGCCTCCATCCAGTCTATTAATTGTTGCCGGGAAGCTAGAGTAAG
TAGTTCGCCAGTTAATAGTTTGCGCAACGTTGTTGCCATTGCTACAGGCATCGTGGTGTCACGCTCGTCG
TTTGGTATGGCTTCATTCAGCTCCGGTTCCCAACGATCAAGGCGAGTTACATGATCCCCCATGTTGTGCA
AAAAAGCGGTTAGCTCCTTCGGTCCTCCGATCGTTGTCAGAAGTAAGTTGGCCGCAGTGTTATCACTCAT
GGTTATGGCAGCACTGCATAATTCTCTTACTGTCATGCCATCCGTAAGATGCTTTTCTGTGACTGGTGAG
TACTCAACCAAGTCATTCTGAGAATAGTGTATGCGGCGACCGAGTTGCTCTTGCCCGGCGTCAATACGGG
ATAATACCGCGCCACATAGCAGAACTTTAAAAGTGCTCATCATTGGAAAACGTTCTTCGGGGCGAAAACT
CTCAAGGATCTTACCGCTGTTGAGATCCAGTTCGATGTAACCCACTCGTGCACCCAACTGATCTTCAGCA
TCTTTTACTTTCACCAGCGTTTCTGGGTGAGCAAAAACAGGAAGGCAAAATGCCGCAAAAAAGGGAATAA
GGGCGACACGGAAATGTTGAATACTCATACTCTTCCTTTTTCAATATTATTGAAGCATTTATCAGGGTTA
TTGTCTCATGAGCGGATACATATTTGAATGTATTTAGAAAAATAAACAAATAGGGGTTCCGCGCACATTT
CCCCGAAAAGTGCCACCTGACGTC
Features (pLannotate 1.2.2; 22 found; start..end, strand, type, name):
     28..80      -  misc_feature   bom (fragment): basis of mobility region from pBR322
    235..614     +  enhancer       CMV enhancer: human cytomegalovirus immediate early enhancer
    615..818     +  promoter       CMV promoter: human cytomegalovirus (CMV) immediate early promoter
    814..847     +  LTR            5' LTR (truncated) (fragment): truncated 5' long terminal repeat (LTR) from HIV-1
    863..881     +  promoter       T7 promoter: promoter for bacteriophage T7 RNA polymerase
    903..926     +  CDS            3xMyc (fragment): 3 tandem Myc epitope tags
    945..1340    +  CDS            CDKN2A: ARF_HUMAN - Also known as CDKN2 From Homo sapiens (Human).
   1409..1427    -  promoter       SP6 promoter: promoter for bacteriophage SP6 RNA polymerase
   1453..1677    +  polyA_signal   bGH poly(A) signal: bovine growth hormone polyadenylation signal
   1681..1702    +  promoter       SV40 promoter (fragment): SV40 enhancer and early promoter
   1723..2151    +  rep_origin     f1 ori (sequence partly withheld): f1 bacteriophage origin of replication; arrow indicates direction of (+) strand synthesis
   2165..2494    +  promoter       SV40 promoter: SV40 enhancer and early promoter
   2561..3352    +  CDS            neo: KKA2_KLEPN - Also known as kan, nptII. Experimental evidence at protein level: Swiss-Prot protein existence level 1. Resistance to kanamycin, neomycin, paromomycin, ribostamycin, butirosin and gentamicin B. From Klebsiella pneumoniae.
   3376..3534    +  CDS            ble (fragment): BLE_KLEPN - Experimental evidence at protein level: Swiss-Prot protein existence level 1. Binding protein with a strong affinity to the bleomycin family of antibiotics. Binds to CL990; an antimitotic-antibiotic compound. From Klebsiella pneumoniae.
   3529..3650    +  polyA_signal   SV40 poly(A) signal: SV40 polyadenylation signal
   3723..3739    -  protein_bind   lac operator: The lac repressor binds to the lac operator to inhibit transcription in E. coli. This inhibition can be relieved by adding lactose or isopropyl-β-D-thiogalactopyranoside (IPTG). lac repressor encoded by lacI
   3747..3777    -  promoter       lac promoter: promoter for the E. coli lac operon
   3792..3813    -  protein_bind   CAP binding site: CAP binding activates transcription in the presence of cAMP. E. coli catabolite activator protein
   3826..3918    -  CDS            lacI (fragment): lac repressor; lacI; The lac repressor binds to the lac operator to inhibit transcription in E. coli. This inhibition can be relieved by adding lactose or isopropyl-β-D-thiogalactopyranoside (IPTG).
   4101..4689    -  rep_origin     ori: high-copy-number ColE1/pMB1/pBR322/pUC origin of replication
   4860..5720    -  CDS            AmpR: β-lactamase; bla; confers resistance to ampicillin, carbenicillin, and related antibiotics
   5721..5825    -  promoter       AmpR promoter: bla
