[The description below was written by a language model from this plasmid's Addgene catalogue record and pLannotate feature annotations shown in this document.]
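Description:
pcDNA3-myc-ARF is a mammalian expression plasmid built on the Invitrogen pcDNA3 backbone that expresses human ARF, the alternative reading frame product of the CDKN2A locus, with an N-terminal myc epitope tag. It is propagated in E. coli as a high-copy plasmid through a ColE1/pUC-type origin, with selection by the ampicillin resistance gene (β-lactamase) under its own promoter. An f1 origin is also present, a standard pcDNA3 element that allows single-stranded DNA production. For selection in mammalian cells, an SV40 early promoter drives the neomycin phosphotransferase gene, followed by an SV40 polyadenylation signal, which confers G418 resistance and permits stable line generation.

The expression cassette consists of the human CMV immediate early enhancer and promoter, a short myc tag sequence (annotated as a fragment of a 3xMyc element, consistent with a single epitope carried on the backbone), the ARF coding sequence, and the bovine growth hormone polyadenylation signal. The insert, listed as 426 bp, was cloned between EcoRI and KpnI sites, both of which are retained. T7 and SP6 promoters flank the insert and serve as sequencing primer sites; T7 could also support in vitro transcription of the tagged sense strand. A few small annotated fragments, such as a truncated HIV-1 LTR and lac-region pieces, appear to be short backbone matches rather than functional parts.

The associated publication concerns ARF promoting MDM2 degradation and stabilising p53, so the plasmid suits overexpression of epitope-tagged ARF for studies of the ARF–MDM2–p53 pathway. The catalogue labels the insert p19ARF, while the sequence annotation matches the human ARF protein. The depositor cautions that several ARF isoforms exist and the paper should be consulted.
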