Addgene plasmid #19930: pcDNA3-myc-ARF
Depositing lab: Yue Xiong. Publication: ARF promotes MDM2 degradation and stabilizes p53: ARF-INK4a locus deletion impairs both the Rb and p53 tumor suppression pathways. Zhang Y, Xiong Y, Yarbrough WG. Cell. 1998 Mar 20. 92(6):725-34. 10.1016/S0092-8674(00)81401-4 PubMed 9529249.
Backbone
  Vector backbone: pcDNA3
  Backbone manufacturer: Invitrogen
  Backbone size w/o insert (bp): 5437
  Vector type: Mammalian Expression
  Selectable markers: G418
Growth in bacteria
  Bacterial resistance: Ampicillin, 100 μg/mL
  Growth temperature: 37°C
  Growth strain: DH5alpha
  Copy number: High Copy
Gene/Insert
  Gene/Insert name: cyclin-dependent kinase inhibitor 2A p19ARF (alt names: ARF; p19; p19ARF)
  Species: H. sapiens (human)
  Insert size (bp): 426
  GenBank ID: pfam07392
  Entrez Gene: CDKN2A (a.k.a. ARF, CAI2, CDK4I, CDKN2, CMM2, INK4, INK4A, MLM, MTS-1, MTS1, P14, P14ARF, P16, P16-INK4A, P16INK4, P16INK4A, P19, P19ARF, TP16)
  Tag / fusion protein: myc (N terminal on backbone)
  Cloning method: Restriction Enzyme; 5′ cloning site EcoRI (not destroyed); 3′ cloning site KpnI (not destroyed)
  Sequencing primers: 5′ T7; 3′ SP6
Terms and licenses: Academic/Nonprofit Terms; Industry Terms: Not Available to Industry
Depositor comments: Note that there are several isoforms of ARF. Addgene encourages scientists to read the associated paper carefully before requesting this plasmid.
How to cite: pcDNA3-myc-ARF was a gift from Yue Xiong (Addgene plasmid # 19930 ; http://n2t.net/addgene:19930 ; RRID:Addgene_19930)
