>Addgene plasmid #19930 | pcDNA3-myc-ARF | addgene partial sequence | sequence record 26680 | 19930 with CMV-F
AGCTCTCTGGCTAACTAGAGAACCCACTGCTTACTGGCTTATCGAAATTAATACGACTCACTATAGGGAG
ACCCAAGCTATGGAGCAAAAGCTCATCTCAGAGGAAGATCTGGAATTCCCGGGGATCCCCATGGTGCGCA
GGTTCTTGGTGACCCTCCGGATTCGGCGCGCGTGCGGCCCGCCGCGAGTGAGGGTTTTCGTGGTTCACAT
CCCGCGGCTCACGGGGGAGTGGGCAGCGCCAGGGGCGCCCGCCGCTGTGGCCCTCGTGCTGATGCTACTG
AGGAGCCAGCGTCTAGGGCAGCAGCCGCTTCCTAGAAGACCAGGTCATGATGATGGGCAGCGCCCGAGTG
GCGGAGCTGCTGCTGCTCCACGGCGCGGAGCCCAACTGCGCCGACCCCGCCACTCTCACCCGACCCGTGC
ACGACGCTGCCCGGGAGGGCTTCCTGGACACGCTGGTGGTGCTGCACCGGGCCGGGGCGCGGCTGGACGT
GCGCGATGCCTGGGGCCGTCTGCCCGTGGACCTGGCTGAGGAGCTGGGCCATCGCGATGTCGCACGGTAC
CAAGCTTCTCGAGCATGCATCTAGAGGGCCCTATTCTATAGTGTCACCTAAATGCTAGAGCTCGCTGATC
AGCCTCGANNGNNNNNCTAGTTGCCAGCCATCTGTTGTTTGCCCCTCCCCCGTGCCTTCCTTGACNNNNN
NAAGTGCCACTCCCACTGTCCCTTTCCTAATAAAATGAGGAAATTGCATCGCATTGNC
